Addgene plasmid #43884: MLM3367
Purpose: Activation Domain: VP64; RVD of C-terminal 0.5 TALE repeat: NI (binds A)
Depositing lab: Keith Joung. Depositing organization: Massachusetts General Hospital. Publication: Robust, synergistic regulation of human gene expression using TALE activators. Maeder ML, Linder SJ, Reyon D, Angstman JF, Fu Y, Sander JD, Joung JK. Nat Methods. 2013 Feb 10. doi: 10.1038/nmeth.2366. PubMed 23396285.
Backbone
  Vector backbone: unknown
  Backbone manufacturer: Joung lab
  Vector type: TALE Transcriptional Activator Expression Vector
Growth in bacteria
  Bacterial resistance: Ampicillin, 100 μg/mL
  Growth temperature: 37°C
  Growth strain: XL1 Blue
  Copy number: Unknown
Gene/Insert
  Gene/Insert name: TALE-activator VP64 Backbone (alt name: RVD of C-terminal 0.5 TALE repeat: NI (binds A))
  Promoter: EF1alpha
  Cloning method: Unknown
  Sequencing primers: 5′ OMM718 (5’-ATGACGCAGTTCGGGATGAG-3’); 3′ OSQT38 (5’-TTCGGGAATACGGCGATTG-3’)
Terms and licenses: Academic/Nonprofit Terms; Industry Terms: Not Available to Industry
Depositor comments: Location of plasmid features: EF1a = 922-2106 start codon - 2119-2121 NLS = 2122-2165 N-term =2166-2577 0.5 domain = 2592-2658 C-term = 2665-2949 VP64 = 2956-3122 pA = 3125-3244
How to cite: MLM3367 was a gift from Keith Joung (Addgene plasmid # 43884 ; http://n2t.net/addgene:43884 ; RRID:Addgene_43884)
