[The description below was written by a language model from this plasmid's Addgene catalogue record and pLannotate feature annotations shown in this document.]
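Description:
MLM3367 is a 6.1 kb mammalian expression plasmid from a series of TALE transcriptional activator backbones. It is designed to receive a custom array of TALE DNA-binding repeats and express the result as a fusion to the VP64 activation domain. The parent backbone is recorded only as a lab-made vector of unknown origin. In E. coli the plasmid replicates from a high-copy ColE1/pUC-type origin and is selected with ampicillin through the bla gene. Remnants of lac regulatory sequence, a pBluescript polylinker and a bom fragment are also annotated but have no evident role in the payload.

The expression unit is driven by the strong constitutive human EF-1α promoter. According to the depositor's map, the open reading frame begins with a start codon and a nuclear localisation signal. These are followed by the TALE N-terminal segment, the final "half" repeat, the TALE C-terminal segment, VP64 (four copies of the minimal herpes simplex VP16 activation domain) and a polyadenylation signal annotated as SV40. The automated annotation matches the TALE-derived parts to Xanthomonas avirulence effectors (AvrXa10- and AvrBs3-like fragments), as expected for TALE scaffolds. In this version the C-terminal half repeat carries the NI repeat-variable diresidue, which specifies adenine, so this backbone is the one to choose when the last base of the intended target site is A. The gap in the depositor's coordinates between the N-terminal segment and the half repeat is presumably where assembled repeat arrays are inserted, though the record does not state the cloning method.

Downstream, an SV40 early promoter drives a puromycin N-acetyltransferase gene, followed by an annotated V5 tag and a bGH polyadenylation signal. This cassette should allow puromycin selection of transfected cells. The associated work used such constructs to upregulate endogenous human genes.
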