Features (pLannotate 1.2.2; 19 found; start..end, strand, type, name):
    569..673     -  promoter       AmpR promoter: bla
    744..788     -  misc_feature   bom (fragment): basis of mobility region from pBR322
    927..2105    +  promoter       EF-1α promoter: strong constitutive promoter for human elongation factor EF-1α
   2170..2670    +  CDS            avrXa10 (fragment): AVX10_XANOO - Experimental evidence at protein level: Swiss-Prot protein existence level 1. Avirulence protein. Induces the hypersensitive response (HR)in rice plants carrying the resistance gene Xa10. Activity depends on the presence of the core repeat domains; replacement with repeat domains from other proteins (AvrBs3 of X.euvesicatoria (AC P14727) or AvrXa7 of this organism) does not elicit the HR. Probably acts as a transcription factor in its host plant (rice) to induce plant resistance or disease. From Xanthomonas oryzae pv. oryzae.
   2665..2949    +  CDS            avrBs3 (fragment): AVRB3_XANEU - Experimental evidence at protein level: Swiss-Prot protein existence level 1. Avirulence protein. Acts as a transcription factor in C.annuum plants. In susceptible plants lacking the Bs3 resistance gene induces expression of a number of genes, including genes homologous to a family of auxin-induced genes, alpha-expansin genes, pectate lyase, anthocyanidin glucoside rhamnosyl transferase and at least one transcription factor, UPA20. Their expression leads to plant hypertrophy in mesophyll cells, probably mainly mediated by UPA20 (PubMed:17962565). In resistant plants induces the h
   2971..3120    +  CDS            VP64: tetrameric repeat of the minimal activation domain of herpes simplex virus VP16 (Beerli et al., 1998)
   3128..3246    +  polyA_signal   SV40 poly(A) signal: SV40 polyadenylation signal
   3277..3606    +  promoter       SV40 promoter: SV40 enhancer and early promoter
   3616..4215    +  CDS            PuroR: puromycin N-acetyltransferase; pac from Streptomyces; confers resistance to puromycin
   4277..4318    +  CDS            V5 tag: epitope tag from simian virus 5
   4374..4581    +  polyA_signal   bGH poly(A) signal: bovine growth hormone polyadenylation signal
   4602..4623    +  promoter       SV40 promoter (fragment): SV40 enhancer and early promoter
   4628..4644    +  misc_feature   MCS (fragment): pBluescript multiple cloning site
   4693..4709    -  protein_bind   lac operator: The lac repressor binds to the lac operator to inhibit transcription in E. coli. This inhibition can be relieved by adding lactose or isopropyl-β-D-thiogalactopyranoside (IPTG). lac repressor encoded by lacI
   4717..4747    -  promoter       lac promoter: promoter for the E. coli lac operon
   4762..4783    -  protein_bind   CAP binding site: CAP binding activates transcription in the presence of cAMP. E. coli catabolite activator protein
   4796..4888    -  CDS            lacI (fragment): lac repressor; lacI; The lac repressor binds to the lac operator to inhibit transcription in E. coli. This inhibition can be relieved by adding lactose or isopropyl-β-D-thiogalactopyranoside (IPTG).
   5071..5659    -  rep_origin     ori: high-copy-number ColE1/pMB1/pBR322/pUC origin of replication
   5830..568     -  CDS            AmpR (across the origin): β-lactamase; bla; confers resistance to ampicillin, carbenicillin, and related antibiotics
>Addgene plasmid #43884 | MLM3367 | depositor full sequence | sequence record 59231 | MLM3367 sequence 6122 bps
TGCGCAACGTTGTTGCCATTGCTACAGGCATCGTGGTGTCACGCTCGTCGTTTGGTATGGCTTCATTCAG
CTCCGGTTCCCAACGATCAAGGCGAGTTACATGATCCCCCATGTTGTGCAAAAAAGCGGTTAGCTCCTTC
GGTCCTCCGATCGTTGTCAGAAGTAAGTTGGCCGCAGTGTTATCACTCATGGTTATGGCAGCACTGCATA
ATTCTCTTACTGTCATGCCATCCGTAAGATGCTTTTCTGTGACTGGTGAGTACTCAACCAAGTCATTCTG
AGAATAGTGTATGCGGCGACCGAGTTGCTCTTGCCCGGCGTCAATACGGGATAATACCGCGCCACATAGC
AGAACTTTAAAAGTGCTCATCATTGGAAAACGTTCTTCGGGGCGAAAACTCTCAAGGATCTTACCGCTGT
TGAGATCCAGTTCGATGTAACCCACTCGTGCACCCAACTGATCTTCAGCATCTTTTACTTTCACCAGCGT
TTCTGGGTGAGCAAAAACAGGAAGGCAAAATGCCGCAAAAAAGGGAATAAGGGCGACACGGAAATGTTGA
ATACTCATACTCTTCCTTTTTCAATATTATTGAAGCATTTATCAGGGTTATTGTCTCATGAGCGGATACA
TATTTGAATGTATTTAGAAAAATAAACAAATAGGGGTTCCGCGCACATTTCCCCGAAAAGTGCCACCTGA
CGTCGACGGATCGGGAGATCGATCTCCCGATCCCCTAGGGTCGACTCTCAGTACAATCTGCTCTGATGCC
GCATAGTTAAGCCAGTATCTGCTCCCTGCTTGTGTGTTGGAGGTCGCTGAGTAGTGCGCGAGCAAAATTT
AAGCTACAACAAGGCAAGGCTTGACCGACAATTGCATGAAGAATCTGCTTAGGGTTAGGCGTTTTGCGCT
GCTTCGCTAGTCGTGAGGCTCCGGTGCCCGTCAGTGGGCAGAGCGCACATCGCCCACAGTCCCCGAGAAG
TTGGGGGGAGGGGTCGGCAATTGAACCGGTGCCTAGAGAAGGTGGCGCGGGGTAAACTGGGAAAGTGATG
TCGTGTACTGGCTCCGCCTTTTTCCCGAGGGTGGGGGAGAACCGTATATAAGTGCAGTAGTCGCCGTGAA
CGTTCTTTTTCGCAACGGGTTTGCCGCCAGAACACAGGTAAGTGCCGTGTGTGGTTCCCGCGGGCCTGGC
CTCTTTACGGGTTATGGCCCTTGCGTGCCTTGAATTACTTCCACCTGGCTGCAGTACGTGATTCTTGATC
CCGAGCTTCGGGTTGGAAGTGGGTGGGAGAGTTCGAGGCCTTGCGCTTAAGGAGCCCCTTCGCCTCGTGC
TTGAGTTGAGGCCTGGCCTGGGCGCTGGGGCCGCCGCGTGCGAATCTGGTGGCACCTTCGCGCCTGTCTC
GCTGCTTTCGATAAGTCTCTAGCCATTTAAAATTTTTGATGACCTGCTGCGACGCTTTTTTTCTGGCAAG
ATAGTCTTGTAAATGCGGGCCAAGATCTGCACACTGGTATTTCGGTTTTTGGGGCCGCGGGCGGCGACGG
GGCCCGTGCGTCCCAGCGCACATGTTCGGCGAGGCGGGGCCTGCGAGCGCGGCCACCGAGAATCGGACGG
GGGTAGTCTCAAGCTGGCCGGCCTGCTCTGGTGCCTGGCCTCGCGCCGCCGTGTATCGCCCCGCCCTGGG
CGGCAAGGCTGGCCCGGTCGGCACCAGTTGCGTGAGCGGAAAGATGGCCGCTTCCCGGCCCTGCTGCAGG
GAGCTCAAAATGGAGGACGCGGCGCTCGGGAGAGCGGGCGGGTGAGTCACCCACACAAAGGAAAAGGGCC
TTTCCGTCCTCAGCCGTCGCTTCATGTGACTCCACGGAGTACCGGGCGCCGTCCAGGCACCTCGATTAGT
TCTCGAGCTTTTGGAGTACGTCGTCTTTAGGTTGGGGGGAGGGGTTTTATGCGATGGAGTTTCCCCACAC
TGAGTGGGTGGAGACTGAAGTTAGGCCAGCTTGGCACTTGATGTAATTCTCCTTGGAATTTGCCCTTTTT
GAGTTTGGATCTTGGTTCATTCTCAAGCCTCAGACAGTGGTTCAAAGTTTTTTTCTTCCATTTCAGGTGT
CGTGAAGCGGCCGCCACCATGGCCCCCAAGAAGAAGAGGAAGGTGGGCATTCACCGCGGGGTACCTATGG
TGGACTTGAGGACACTCGGTTATTCGCAACAGCAACAGGAGAAAATCAAGCCTAAGGTCAGGAGCACCGT
CGCGCAACACCACGAGGCGCTTGTGGGGCATGGCTTCACTCATGCGCATATTGTCGCGCTTTCACAGCAC
CCTGCGGCGCTTGGGACGGTGGCTGTCAAATACCAAGATATGATTGCGGCCCTGCCCGAAGCCACGCACG
AGGCAATTGTAGGGGTCGGTAAACAGTGGTCGGGAGCGCGAGCACTTGAGGCGCTGCTGACTGTGGCGGG
TGAGCTTAGGGGGCCTCCGCTCCAGCTCGACACCGGGCAGCTGCTGAAGATCGCGAAGAGAGGGGGAGTA
ACAGCGGTAGAGGCAGTGCACGCCTGGCGCAATGCGCTCACCGGGGCCCCCTTGAACAGAGACGATCTAG
AGCTAGACGTCTCGCTGACACCCGAACAGGTGGTCGCCATTGCTTCTAACATCGGAGGACGGCCAGCCTT
GGAGAGCATTGTGGCCCAGCTGTCCAGGCCGGACCCTGCCCTGGCCGCGTTAACCAACGACCACCTCGTC
GCCTTGGCCTGCCTCGGCGGACGTCCTGCGCTGGATGCAGTGAAAAAGGGATTGCCGCACGCGCCGGCCT
TGATCAAAAGAACCAATCGCCGTATTCCCGAACGCACATCCCATCGCGTTGCCGACCACGCGCAAGTGGT
TCGCGTGCTGGGTTTTTTCCAGTGCCACTCCCACCCAGCGCAAGCATTTGATGACGCCATGACGCAGTTC
GGGATGAGCGGAGGAGGATCCGGGCGCGCCGACGCGCTGGACGATTTCGATCTCGACATGCTGGGTTCTG
ATGCCCTCGATGACTTTGACCTGGATATGTTGGGAAGCGACGCATTGGATGACTTTGATCTGGACATGCT
CGGCTCCGATGCTCTGGACGATTTCGATCTCGATATGTTATAATTAATTGTTTATTGCAGCTTATAATGG
TTACAAATAAAGCAATAGCATCACAAATTTCACAAATAAAGCATTTTTTTCACTGCATTCTAGTTGTGGT
TTGTCCAAACTCATCAATGTATCTTATGAATTCCGATTAAGTCGACCCTGTGGAATGTGTGTCAGTTAGG
GTGTGGAAAGTCCCCAGGCTCCCCAGCAGGCAGAAGTATGCAAAGCATGCATCTCAATTAGTCAGCAACC
AGGTGTGGAAAGTCCCCAGGCTCCCCAGCAGGCAGAAGTATGCAAAGCATGCATCTCAATTAGTCAGCAA
CCATAGTCCCGCCCCTAACTCCGCCCATCCCGCCCCTAACTCCGCCCAGTTCCGCCCATTCTCCGCCCCA
TGGCTGACTAATTTTTTTTATTTATGCAGAGGCCGAGGCCGCCTCGGCTTCTGAGCTATTCCAGAAGTAG
TGAGGAGGCTTTTTTGGAGGCCTAGGCTTTTGCAAAAAGCTTACCATGACCGAGTACAAGCCCACGGTGC
GCCTCGCCACCCGCGACGACGTCCCCAGGGCCGTACGCACCCTCGCCGCCGCGTTCGCCGACTACCCCGC
CACGCGCCACACCGTCGATCCGGACCGCCACATCGAGCGGGTCACCGAGCTGCAAGAACTCTTCCTCACG
CGCGTCGGGCTCGACATCGGCAAGGTGTGGGTCGCGGACGACGGCGCCGCGGTGGCGGTCTGGACCACGC
CGGAGAGCGTCGAAGCGGGGGCGGTGTTCGCCGAGATCGGCCCGCGCATGGCCGAGTTGAGCGGTTCCCG
GCTGGCCGCGCAGCAACAGATGGAAGGCCTCCTGGCGCCGCACCGGCCCAAGGAGCCCGCGTGGTTCCTG
GCCACCGTCGGCGTGTCGCCCGACCACCAGGGCAAGGGTCTGGGCAGCGCCGTCGTGCTCCCCGGAGTGG
AGGCGGCCGAGCGCGCCGGGGTGCCCGCCTTCCTGGAGACCTCCGCGCCCCGCAACCTCCCCTTCTACGA
GCGGCTCGGCTTCACCGTCACCGCCGACGTCGAGTGCCCGAAGGACCGCGCGACCTGGTGCATGACCCGC
AAGCCCGGTGCCTGACGCCCGCCCCACGACCCGCAGCGCCCGACCGAAAGGAGCGCACGACCCCATGCAT
CTCGAAGGTAAGCCTATCCCTAACCCTCTCCTCGGTCTCGATTCTACGCGTACCGGTCATCATCACCATC
ACCATTGAGTTTAAACCCGCTGATCAGCCTCGACTGTGCCTTCTAGTTGCCAGCCATCTGTTGTTTGCCC
CTCCCCCGTGCCTTCCTTGACCCTGGAAGGTGCCACTCCCACTGTCCTTTCCTAATAAAATGAGGAAATT
GCATCGCATTGTCTGAGTAGGTGTCATTCTATTCTGGGGGGTGGGGTGGGGCAGGACAGCAAGGGGGAGG
ATTGGGAAGACAATAGCAGGCATGCTGGGGATGCGGTGGGCTCCATGGCTTCTGAGGCGGAAAGAACCAG
CTGGGGCTCGATACCGTCGACCTCTAGCTAGAGCTTGGCGTAATCATGGTCATAGCTGTTTCCTGTGTGA
AATTGTTATCCGCTCACAATTCCACACAACATACGAGCCGGAAGCATAAAGTGTAAAGCCTAGGGTGCCT
AATGAGTGAGCTAACTCACATTAATTGCGTTGCGCTCACTGCCCGCTTTCCAGTCGGGAAACCTGTCGTG
CCAGCTGCATTAATGAATCGGCCAACGCGCGGGGAGAGGCGGTTTGCGTATTGGGCGCTCTTCCGCTTCC
TCGCTCACTGACTCGCTGCGCTCGGTCGTTCGGCTGCGGCGAGCGGTATCAGCTCACTCAAAGGCGGTAA
TACGGTTATCCACAGAATCAGGGGATAACGCAGGAAAGAACATGTGAGCAAAAGGCCAGCAAAAGGCCAG
GAACCGTAAAAAGGCCGCGTTGCTGGCGTTTTTCCATAGGCTCCGCCCCCCTGACGAGCATCACAAAAAT
CGACGCTCAAGTCAGAGGTGGCGAAACCCGACAGGACTATAAAGATACCAGGCGTTTCCCCCTGGAAGCT
CCCTCGTGCGCTCTCCTGTTCCGACCCTGCCGCTTACCGGATACCTGTCCGCCTTTCTCCCTTCGGGAAG
CGTGGCGCTTTCTCAATGCTCACGCTGTAGGTATCTCAGTTCGGTGTAGGTCGTTCGCTCCAAGCTGGGC
TGTGTGCACGAACCCCCCGTTCAGCCCGACCGCTGCGCCTTATCCGGTAACTATCGTCTTGAGTCCAACC
CGGTAAGACACGACTTATCGCCACTGGCAGCAGCCACTGGTAACAGGATTAGCAGAGCGAGGTATGTAGG
CGGTGCTACAGAGTTCTTGAAGTGGTGGCCTAACTACGGCTACACTAGAAGGACAGTATTTGGTATCTGC
GCTCTGCTGAAGCCAGTTACCTTCGGAAAAAGAGTTGGTAGCTCTTGATCCGGCAAACAAACCACCGCTG
GTAGCGGTGGTTTTTTTGTTTGCAAGCAGCAGATTACGCGCAGAAAAAAAGGATCTCAAGAAGATCCTTT
GATCTTTTCTACGGGGTCTGACGCTCAGTGGAACGAAAACTCACGTTAAGGGATTTTGGTCATGAGATTA
TCAAAAAGGATCTTCACCTAGATCCTTTTAAATTAAAAATGAAGTTTTAAATCAATCTAAAGTATATATG
AGTAAACTTGGTCTGACAGTTACCAATGCTTAATCAGTGAGGCACCTATCTCAGCGATCTGTCTATTTCG
TTCATCCATAGTTGCCTGACTCCCCGTCGTGTAGATAACTACGATACGGGAGGGCTTACCATCTGGCCCC
AGTGCTGCAATGATACCGCGAGACCCACGCTCACCGGCTCCAGATTTATCAGCAATAAACCAGCCAGCCG
GAAGGGCCGAGCGCAGAAGTGGTCCTGCAACTTTATCCGCCTCCATCCAGTCTATTAATTGTTGCCGGGA
AGCTAGAGTAAGTAGTTCGCCAGTTAATAGTT
