>Addgene plasmid #43884 | MLM3367 | addgene partial sequence | sequence record 60203 | EF1a-F 5'-TCAAGCCTCAGACAGTGGTTC-3'
TCGTGAAGCGGCCGCCACCATGGCCCCCAAGAAGAAGAGGAAGGTGGGCATTCACCGCGGGGTACCTATG
GTGGACTTGAGGACACTCGGTTATTCGCAACAGCAACAGGAGAAAATCAAGCCTAAGGTCAGGAGCACCG
TCGCGCAACACCACGAGGCGCTTGTGGGGCATGGCTTCACTCATGCGCATATTGTCGCGCTTTCACAGCA
CCCTGCGGCGCTTGGGACGGTGGCTGTCAAATACCAAGATATGATTGCGGCCCTGCCCGAAGCCACGCAC
GAGGCAATTGTAGGGGTCGGTAAACAGTGGTCGGGAGCGCGAGCACTTGAGGCGCTGCTGACTGTGGCGG
GTGAGCTTAGGGGGCCTCCGCTCCAGCTCGACACCGGGCAGCTGCTGAAGATCGCGAAGAGAGGGGGAGT
AACAGCGGTAGAGGCAGTGCACGCCTGGCGCAATGCGCTCACCGGGGCCCCCTTGAACAGAGACGATCTA
GAGCTAGACGTCTCGCTGACACCCGAACAGGTGGTCGCCATTGCTTCTAACATCGGAGGACGGCCAGCCT
TGGAGAGCATTGTGGCCCAGCTGTCCAGGCCGGACCCTGCCCTGGCCGCGTTAACCAACGACCACCTCGT
CGCCTTGGCCTGCCTCGGCGGACGTCCTGCGCTGGATGCAGTGAAAAAGGGATTGCCGCACGCGCCGGCC
TTGATCAAAAGAACCAATCGCCGTATTCCCGAACGCACATCCCATCGCGTTGCCGACCACGCGCAAGTGG
TTCGCGTGCTGGGTTTTTTCCAGTGCCACTCCCACCCAGCGCAAGCATTTG
