>Addgene plasmid #43884 | MLM3367 | addgene partial sequence | sequence record 60225 | pBabe3 5'-ACCCTAACTGACACACATTCC-3'
CATTGATGAGTTTGGACAAACCACAACTAGAATGCAGTGAAAAAAATGCTTTATTTGTGAAATTTGTGAT
GCTATTGCTTTATTTGTAACCATTATAAGCTGCAATAAACAATTAATTATAACATATCGAGATCGAAATC
GTCCAGAGCATCGGAGCCGAGCATGTCCAGATCAAAGTCATCCAATGCGTCGCTTCCCAACATATCCAGG
TCAAAGTCATCGAGGGCATCAGAACCCAGCATGTCGAGATCGAAATCGTCCAGCGCGTCGGCGCGCCCGG
ATCCTCCTCCGCTCATCCCGAACTGCGTCATGGCGTCATCAAATGCTTGCGCTGGGTGGGAGTGGCACTG
GAAAAAACCCAGCACGCGAACCACTTGCGCGTGGTCGGCAACGCGATGGGATGTGCGTTCGGGAATACGG
CGATTGGTTCTTTTGATCAAGGCCGGCGCGTGCGGCAATCCCTTTTTCACTGCATCCAGCGCAGGACGTC
CGCCGAGGCAGGCCAAGGCGACGAGGTGGTCGTTGGTTAACGCGGCCAGGGCAGGGTCCGGCCTGGA
